Addgene plasmid #50557: pCAGEN-DICER1
Purpose: Expresses Dicer1 in mammalian cells
Depositing lab: Yukihide Tomari. Depositing organization: The University of Tokyo. Publication: Dicer is dispensable for asymmetric RISC loading in mammals. Betancur JG, Tomari Y. RNA. 2012 Jan;18(1):24-30. doi: 10.1261/rna.029785.111. Epub 2011 Nov 21. PubMed 22106413.
Backbone
  Vector backbone: pCAGEN
  Backbone manufacturer: Connie Cepko, Addgene plasmid 11160
  Backbone size w/o insert (bp): 4798
  Vector type: Mammalian Expression
Growth in bacteria
  Bacterial resistance: Ampicillin, 100 μg/mL
  Growth temperature: 37°C
  Growth strain: DH5alpha
  Copy number: High Copy
Gene/Insert
  Gene/Insert name: Dicer1
  Species: M. musculus (mouse)
  Entrez Gene: Dicer1 (a.k.a. 1110006F08Rik, D12Ertd7e, aviD, mKIAA0928)
  Promoter: CAG
  Cloning method: Restriction Enzyme; 5′ cloning site EcoRI (not destroyed); 3′ cloning site EcoRI (not destroyed)
  Sequencing primers: 5′ pCAG-F
Resource information
  A portion of this plasmid was derived from a plasmid made by: Gene origin is from Kumiko Ui-tei at The Univ. of Tokyo
Terms and licenses: Academic/Nonprofit Terms; Industry Terms: Not Available to Industry
Depositor comments: In-Fusion® HD Cloning from Clontech used for inserting Dicer1 into EcoRI cut pCAGEN.
How to cite: pCAGEN-DICER1 was a gift from Yukihide Tomari (Addgene plasmid # 50557)
