[The description below was written by a language model from this plasmid's Addgene catalogue record.]
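Description:
pCAGEN-DICER1 is a mammalian expression plasmid that carries the mouse (M. musculus) Dicer1 coding sequence in the pCAGEN backbone, a vector of about 4.8 kb before insertion. It is maintained in E. coli as a high-copy plasmid under ampicillin selection. The record lists no mammalian selection marker, so the construct appears suited mainly to transient transfection. No feature table is provided, so elements such as the bacterial origin and the polyadenylation signal are not itemised.

Expression of Dicer1 is driven by the CAG promoter, a strong synthetic promoter that combines the cytomegalovirus immediate-early enhancer with the chicken β-actin promoter and associated intron sequence. It gives robust, largely constitutive transcription in a wide range of mammalian cell types. The insert was placed into EcoRI-linearised pCAGEN by In-Fusion recombination-based cloning, and EcoRI sites are retained on both sides of the gene. No epitope tags, fusion partners or reporters are recorded, so the protein is presumably expressed untagged, although the record does not state this explicitly.

Dicer1 encodes the RNase III-family endonuclease that processes precursor microRNAs and long double-stranded RNA into small RNA duplexes for the RNA-induced silencing complex (RISC). The stated purpose is simply to express Dicer1 in mammalian cells. The associated study examined whether Dicer is needed for asymmetric RISC loading in mammals, which fits a use in supplying or restoring Dicer activity in cultured cells during small RNA pathway experiments.
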