>Addgene plasmid #50557 | pCAGEN-DICER1 | depositor partial sequence | sequence record 75872 | Dicer1
CATTTTGGCAAAGAATTCGATGATTGAAAAGCCCTGCTTTGCAGCCCCTCAGCATGGCAGGCCTGCAGCT
CATGACCCCTGCTTCCTCACCAATGGGTCCTTTCTTTGGACTGCCATGGCAACAAGAAGCAATTCATGAT
AACATTTATACGCCAAGAAAATACCAGGTTGAGCTGCTGGAAGCAGCTCTGGACCATAACACAATTGTGT
GCTTGAACACTGGCTCAGGGAAGACGTTCATCGCGGTCCTGCTCACCAAAGAGCTGGCCCATCAGATCAG
GGGCGACCTCAACCCGCATGCAAAAAGGACCGTGTTCCTCGTCAACTCTGCAAACCAGGTTGCTCAACAA
GTGTCAGCCGTCAGAACTCACTCGGATCTCAAGGTTGGAGAGTACTCAGACCTAGAAGTAAATGCATCTT
GGACAAAAGAGAGATGGAGCCAAGAGTTTACTAAGCACCAGGTTCTCATTATGACTTGCTATGTCGCCTT
GACTGTTTTGAAAAATGGTTACTTATCACTGCCAGACATTAACCTTTTGGTGTTTGATGAGTGTCATCTT
GCGATTCTAGACCACCCCTATCGTGAAATTATGAAGCTCTGTGAGAGTTGTCCATCATGCCCTCGAATTT
TGGGACTAACTGCTTCCATTTTAAATGGGAAATGTGATCCAGAGGAATTGGAAGAGAAGATTCAGAAACT
GGAGCGAATTCTCAGGAGTGACGCTGAGACGGCGACTGACTTGGTGGTCCTGGACAGGTACACTTCTCAG
CCTTGTGAGATTGTGGTAGACTGTGGACCGTTTACTGACAGAAGTGGGCTGTATGAGAGATTGCTGATGG
AGTTAGAAGCAGCACTTGATTTTATCAATGATTGTAATGTAGCTGTACATTCAAAGGAAAGAGATTCTAC
TTTGATTTCCAAACAAATCCTCTCAGACTGCCGTGCAGTGTTGGTTGTTCTGGGACCCTGGTGTGCAGAT
AAAGTAGCTGGGATGATGGTAAGAGAACTTCAGAAGTACATCAAACATGAGCAAGAGGAGCTACACAGGA
AGTTCCTATTGTTTACAGACACCTTGTTAAGGAAAATACACGCCCTGTGTGAAGAGTACTTCTCACCTGC
CTCACTTGACCTGAAGTATGTAACTCCCAAAGTCATGAAACTGCTCGAGATCCTGCGCAAATACAAGCCC
TATGAGCGACAGCAGTTTGAAAGTGTTGAGTGGTACAATAACAGGAATCAGGATAATTACGTGTCCTGGA
GTGATTCCGAGGATGACGATGATGACGAAGAAATTGAAGAAAAAGAAAAGCCAGAGACAAATTTTCCTTC
TCCGTTTACCAATATTTTATGTGGGATTATTTTTGTGGAAAGAAGATACACAGCAGTTGTCCTAAACAGA
TTGATAAAGGAAGCTGGCAAACAAGATCCAGAGCTGGCTTATATCAGCAGCAACTTTATAACTGGACACG
GCATTGGAAAGAACCAGCCTCGCAGCAAACAGATGGAGGCGGAGTTCAGAAAGCAGGAGGAGGTACTTAG
GAAATTTCGAGCTCATGAGACCAACCTGCTCATTGCAACAAGTGTTGTAGAAGAGGGTGTGGATATTCCC
AAGTGCAATTTGGTGGTTCGTTTTGATTTGCCTACAGAGTATCGATCATATGTCCAGTCTAAAGGACGGG
CACGAGCGCCGATCTCTAATTACGTAATGTTAGCAGATACAGACAAGATAAAGAGCTTTGAAGAAGACCT
CAAGACCTACAAAGCTATTGAAAAGATCTTAAGGAACAAGTGTTCGAAGTCAGCGGATGGTGCTGAGGCG
GACGTCCATGCTGGTGTAGATGATGAGGATACTTTCCCGCCATATGTGCTGAGGCCTGATGATGGGGGTC
CTCGAGTCACAATCAACACTGCCATTGGACACATCAACAGATATTGTGCTCGATTACCAAGTGATCCGTT
TACGCATCTAGCTCCCAAATGTAGAACCCGAGAATTGCCTGATGGTACATTTTATTCAACTCTTTATCTT
CCGATTAACTCACCTCTTCGAGCCTCCATTGTTGGTCCACCGATGGACAGTGTACGGTTGGCTGAAAGAG
TGGTAGCTCTCATTTGCTGTGAAAAACTGCACAAAATTGGTGAACTGGATGAACACTTGATGCCAGTTGG
GAAAGAGACTGTTAAATATGAAGAAGAGCTGGACTTACATGACGAGGAGGAGACCAGTGTTCCCGGGAGA
CCAGGGTCCACAAAACGACGGCAGTGCTACCCCAAAGCAATTCCAGAGTGCTTGAGGGAGAGTTACCCCA
AACCCGACCAGCCTTGTTACCTGTATGTGATAGGAATGGTCTTAACTACCCCCCTCCCTGATGAACTCAA
CTTCAGGCGGCGGAAGCTCTACCCACCTGAGGACACCACAAGATGCTTTGGGATCCTGACAGCCAAACCC
ATACCTCAGATTCCTCACTTTCCTGTGTATACACGCTCTGGAGAGGTCACCATATCCATCGAGCTGAAGA
AGTCTGGTTTCACATTGTCTCAACAAATGCTCGAGCTGATTACAAGATTGCACCAGTACATATTCTCACA
TATTCTCCGGCTTGAGAAGCCTGCCCTGGAGTTTAAACCTACAGGCGCGGAGTCAGCCTACTGTGTTCTA
CCTCTTAATGTTGTTAATGACTCCGGCACTTTGGACATTGACTTTAAATTCATGGAGGATATTGAGAAGT
CGGAAGCTCGGATAGGCATTCCTAGCACCAAGTATTCAAAGGAAACACCGTTTGTCTTTAAGTTAGAAGA
TTACCAAGATGCAGTGATCATCCCAAGATACCGCAATTTTGATCAGCCTCATCGATTTTATGTAGCTGAT
GTATATACGGATCTTACCCCACTCAGTAAATTTCCTTCCCCTGAATGTGAAACTTTTGCAGAATATTATA
AAACAAAGTATAACCTTGACCTGACCAATCTCAACCAGCCACTGCTGGATGTTGACCACGCATCTTCCAG
ACTGAACCTTTTGACACCTCGGCATTTGAATCAGAAGGGGAAAGCACTTCCTCTAAGCAGTGCTGAGAAG
AGGAAGGCCAAATGGGAAAGTCTGCAGAACAAACAGATCCTGGTTCCGGAACTCTGTGCTATACATCCAA
TCCCAGCATCACTGTGGAGAAAAGCGGTTTGTCTCCCCAGCATACTGTATCGCCTTCACTGCCTTCTGAC
TGCAGAGGAACTAAGAGCTCAGACAGCCAGCGATGCTGGTGTGGGTGTCAGATCACTTCCCGTGGATTTT
GGATACCCTAACTTAGACTTCGGGTGGAAAAAATCTATTGATAGCAAGTCTTTCATCTCAAGCTGTAACT
CCTCGTTGGCTGAGAGTGATAATTACTGTAAGCACAGCACAACTGTAGTCCCTGAACATGCTGCACATCA
AGGTGCTACTAGACCCTCCTTAGAAAACCATGACCAAATGTCTGTGAACTGCAAAAGGTTGCCCGCTGAG
TCACCTGCTAAGCTCCAAAGTGAGGTTTCAACGGATCTTACAGCAATTAATGGTCTTTCTTACAATAAAA
ACCTTGCCAATGGCAGTTATGATTTAGTTAACAGAGACTTTTGCCAAGGAAATCAGCTGAATTACTTCAA
GCAGGAAATACCTGTACAACCAACTACCTCATATCCCATTCAGAATTTGTACAATTATGAGAACCAGCCC
AAGCCCAGCAATGAATGTCCTCTACTGAGTAATACGTACCTTGATGGGAACGCTAACACATCTACCTCAG
ATGGAAGCCCCGCGGTGTCCACGATGCCTGCCATGATGAATGCTGTTAAAGCACTCAAGGACAGGATGGA
CTCTGAGCAGAGCCCTTCTGTTGGGTACTCCTCAAGGACTCTTGGCCCCAATCCGGGACTGATTCTCCAG
GCTTTGACACTGTCAAATGCCAGTGATGGGTTTAACCTGGAGCGGCTTGAGATGCTTGGCGACTCCTTTT
TAAAGCATGCTATCACCACATATCTGTTTTGCACGTACCCTGATGCTCATGAAGGCCGCCTTTCATATAT
GAGAAGCAAAAAGGTCAGCAACTGTAACCTGTATCGCCTTGGCAAGAAGAAGGGACTGCCCAGCCGCATG
GTGGTGTCGATATTCGATCCTCCTGTGAATTGGCTTCCTCCTGGTTATGTGGTAAACCAAGACAAAAGTA
ACTCAGAGAAGTGGGAAAAGGATGAAATGACAAAAGACTGCTTGCTGGCTAATGGCAAACTGGGTGAGGC
CTGTGAGGAGGAGGAGGACCTGACGTGGAGGGCCCCCAAGGAGGAGGCCGAGGATGAGGACGACTTCCTG
GAGTATGACCAGGAGCATATCCAGTTTATAGACAGCATGCTCATGGGCTCGGGCGCCTTCGTGAGGAAAA
TCTCTCTGTCGCCCTTCTCAGCCTCCGACTCTGCATACGAATGGAAGATGCCCAAGAAGGCCTCCTTGGG
CAGTATGCCGTTTGCCTCGGGCCTTGAGGATTTTGATTACAGCTCTTGGGATGCGATGTGCTATCTGGAT
CCTAGCAAAGCCGTTGAAGAGGATGACTTTGTGGTAGGTTTCTGGAATCCATCAGAAGAGAACTGTGGCG
TCGACACAGGGAAGCAGTCCATTTCTTACGACTTGCACACGGAGCAGTGCATTGCTGACAAGAGCATAGC
GGACTGTGTGGAGGCCCTGCTGGGCTGCTACTTAACCAGCTGCGGCGAGAGGGCTGCTCAGCTCTTCCTC
TGTTCGCTGGGGCTGAAGGTGCTCCCAGTAATCAAAAGGACCAGCCGGGAGAAGGCCTTGGACCCTGCTC
AGGAGAACGGAAGCAGCCAACAAAAGAGCCTTTCAGGGAGCTGTGCCTCTCCAGTTGGCCCACGCTCCTC
TGCAGGGAAAGACTTGGAGTACGGCTGCCTGAAGATCCCACCGAGGTGCATGTTTGACCATCCAGACGCA
GAGAAAACCCTCAACCACCTGATATCTGGGTTTGAAACTTTTGAGAAGAAAATTAACTATAGATTCAAGA
ATAAGGCTTATCTTCTGCAGGCTTTTACACACGCCTCCTACCACTACAACACTATCACTGATTGTTACCA
GCGCTTAGAATTCCTGGGAGATGCGATTTTGGACTACCTCATAACCAAGCACCTTTATGAAGACCCACGG
CAGCATTCTCCAGGGGTCTTGACTGACTTGCGCTCTGCCCTTGTCAATAACACCATCTTTGCATCATTGG
CTGTGAAGTATGACTACCACAAGTACTTTAAAGCTGTCTCTCCTGAGCTCTTTCATGTTATTGATGACTT
TGTGAAGTTTCAGCTTGAGAAGAACGAAATGCAAGGAATGGACTCTGAGCTTAGGAGATCCGAGGAGGAT
GAGGAGAAAGAAGAGGATATCGAAGTCCCCAAGGCCATGGGGGACATTTTTGAGTCTCTTGCTGGTGCCA
TTTATATGGACAGTGGGATGTCTCTGGAGGTGGTCTGGCAGGTGTACTATCCGATGATGCAGCCTCTAAT
AGAAAAGTTTTCTGCAAATGTGCCTCGTTCTCCAGTGAGAGAATTGCTCGAGATGGAACCAGAAACTGCC
GAGTTTAGCCCAGCGGAGAGAACTTATGATGGAAAGGTCAGAGTCACCGTGGAAGTGGTGGGAAAGGGGA
AATTTAAAGGTGTTGGCCGGAGCTACAGGATCGCCAAGTCTGCTGCAGCACGAAGGGCCCTCCGCAGCCT
CAAAGCTAACCAGCCTCAGGTTCCTAACAGCTGAAGCTTCCGGACTCACAGGCGGCAAGACAGCGGACCA
GAACCACAGCTCCACGAATTCCTCGAGGAT
