>Addgene plasmid #50557 | pCAGEN-DICER1 | addgene partial sequence | sequence record 78146 | rb_glob_PA_term-R 5'-CCCATATGTCCTTCCGAGTG-3'
AATAAATTTCCTTTATTAGCCAGAAGTCAGATGCTCAAGGGGCTTCATGATGTCCCCATAATTTTTGGCA
GAGGGAAAAAGATCTCAGTGGTATTTGTGAGCCAGGGCATTGGCCACACCAGCCACCACCTTCTGATAGG
CAGCCTGCACCTGAGGAGTGCGGCCGCGATATCCTCGAGGAATTCGTGGAGCTGTGGTTCTGGTCCGCTG
TCTTGCCGCCTGTGAGTCCGGAAGCTTCAGCTGTTAGGAACCTGAGGCTGGTTAGCTTTGAGGCTGCGGC
TCGCCGCGCCTCGACAGCCGCCGGCGCTCCGGGGGCCGCCGCGCCCCTCCCCCGAGCCC
