>Addgene plasmid #50557 | pCAGEN-DICER1 | addgene partial sequence | sequence record 78180 | CAG_enh-R 5'-AACGCCAATAGGGACTTTCC-3'
AACTGCCCACTTGGCAGTACATCAAGTGTATCATATGCCAAGTACGCCCCCTATTGACGTCAATGACGGT
AAATGGCCCGCCTGGCATTATGCCCAGTACATGACCTTATGGGACTTTCCTACTTGGCAGTACATCTACG
TATTAGTCATCGCTATTACCATGGTCGAGGTGAGCCCCACGTTCTGCTTCACTCTCCCCATCTCCCCCCC
CTCCCCACCCCCAATTTTGTATTTATTTATTTTTTAATTATTTTGTGCAGCGATGGGGGCGGGGGGGGGG
GGGGGGGGGGGGGGGGGGGGGG
